>Addgene plasmid #144153 | TFORF2735 | addgene full sequence | sequence record 396228 | Addgene NGS Result
TTAATGTAGTCTTATGCAATACTCTTGTAGTCTTGCAACATGGTAACGATGAGTTAGCAACATGCCTTAC
AAGGAGAGAAAAAGCACCGTGCATGCCGATTGGTGGAAGTAAGGTGGTACGATCGTGCCTTATTAGGAAG
GCAACAGACGGGTCTGACATGGATTGGACGAACCACTGAATTGCCGCATTGCAGAGATATTGTATTTAAG
TGCCTAGCTCGATACATAAACGGGTCTCTCTGGTTAGACCAGATCTGAGCCTGGGAGCTCTCTGGCTAAC
TAGGGAACCCACTGCTTAAGCCTCAATAAAGCTTGCCTTGAGTGCTTCAAGTAGTGTGTGCCCGTCTGTT
GTGTGACTCTGGTAACTAGAGATCCCTCAGACCCTTTTAGTCAGTGTGGAAAATCTCTAGCAGTGGCGCC
CGAACAGGGACTTGAAAGCGAAAGGGAAACCAGAGGAGCTCTCTCGACGCAGGACTCGGCTTGCTGAAGC
GCGCACGGCAAGAGGCGAGGGGCGGCGACTGGTGAGTACGCCAAAAATTTTGACTAGCGGAGGCTAGAAG
GAGAGAGATGGGTGCGAGAGCGTCAGTATTAAGCGGGGGAGAATTAGATCGCGATGGGAAAAAATTCGGT
TAAGGCCAGGGGGAAAGAAAAAATATAAATTAAAACATATAGTATGGGCAAGCAGGGAGCTAGAACGATT
CGCAGTTAATCCTGGCCTGTTAGAAACATCAGAAGGCTGTAGACAAATACTGGGACAGCTACAACCATCC
CTTCAGACAGGATCAGAAGAACTTAGATCATTATATAATACAGTAGCAACCCTCTATTGTGTGCATCAAA
GGATAGAGATAAAAGACACCAAGGAAGCTTTAGACAAGATAGAGGAAGAGCAAAACAAAAGTAAGACCAC
CGCACAGCAAGCGGCCGCTGATCTTCAGACCTGGAGGAGGAGATATGAGGGACAATTGGAGAAGTGAATT
ATATAAATATAAAGTAGTAAAAATTGAACCATTAGGAGTAGCACCCACCAAGGCAAAGAGAAGAGTGGTG
CAGAGAGAAAAAAGAGCAGTGGGAATAGGAGCTTTGTTCCTTGGGTTCTTGGGAGCAGCAGGAAGCACTA
TGGGCGCAGCGTCAATGACGCTGACGGTACAGGCCAGACAATTATTGTCTGGTATAGTGCAGCAGCAGAA
CAATTTGCTGAGGGCTATTGAGGCGCAACAGCATCTGTTGCAACTCACAGTCTGGGGCATCAAGCAGCTC
CAGGCAAGAATCCTGGCTGTGGAAAGATACCTAAAGGATCAACAGCTCCTGGGGATTTGGGGTTGCTCTG
GAAAACTCATTTGCACCACTGCTGTGCCTTGGAATGCTAGTTGGAGTAATAAATCTCTGGAACAGATTTG
GAATCACACGACCTGGATGGAGTGGGACAGAGAAATTAACAATTACACAAGCTTAATACACTCCTTAATT
GAAGAATCGCAAAACCAGCAAGAAAAGAATGAACAAGAATTATTGGAATTAGATAAATGGGCAAGTTTGT
GGAATTGGTTTAACATAACAAATTGGCTGTGGTATATAAAATTATTCATAATGATAGTAGGAGGCTTGGT
AGGTTTAAGAATAGTTTTTGCTGTACTTTCTATAGTGAATAGAGTTAGGCAGGGATATTCACCATTATCG
TTTCAGACCCACCTCCCAACCCCGAGGGGACCCATGCATTGCATCTCAATTAGTCAGCAACCAGGTGTGG
AAAGTCCCCAGGCTCCCCAGCAGGCAGAAGTATGCAAAGCATGCGTCTCAATTAGTCAGCAACCATAGTC
CCGCCCCTAACTCCGCCCATCCCGCCCCTAACTCCGCCCAGTTCCGCCCATTCTCCGCCCCATGGCTGAC
TAATTTTTTTTATTTATGCAGAGGCCGAGGCCGCCTCGGCCTCTGAGCTATTCCAGAAGTAGTGAGGAGG
CTTTTTTGGAGGCCTAGGCTTTTGCAAAAAGCTTTCTAGAGGTACCACCGGAGCTTACCATGACCGAGTA
CAAGCCCACGGTGCGCCTCGCCACCCGCGACGACGTCCCCAGGGCCGTACGCACCCTCGCCGCCGCGTTC
GCCGACTACCCCGCCACGCGCCACACCGTCGATCCGGACCGCCACATCGAGCGGGTCACCGAGCTGCAAG
AACTCTTCCTCACGCGCGTCGGGCTCGACATCGGCAAGGTGTGGGTCGCGGACGACGGCGCCGCCGTGGC
GGTCTGGACCACGCCGGAGAGCGTCGAAGCGGGGGCGGTGTTCGCCGAGATCGGCCCGCGCATGGCCGAG
TTGAGCGGTTCCCGGCTGGCCGCGCAGCAACAGATGGAAGGCCTCCTGGCGCCGCACCGGCCCAAGGAGC
CCGCGTGGTTCCTGGCCACCGTCGGCGTCTCGCCCGACCACCAGGGCAAGGGTCTGGGCAGCGCCGTCGT
GCTCCCCGGAGTGGAGGCGGCCGAGCGCGCCGGGGTGCCCGCCTTCCTGGAGACCTCCGCGCCCCGCAAC
CTCCCCTTCTACGAGCGGCTCGGCTTCACCGTCACCGCCGACGTCGAGGTGCCCGAAGGACCGCGCACCT
GGTGCATGACCCGCAAGCCCGGTGCCAGTTAACGAATTCTAGATCTTGAGACAAATGGCAGTATTCATCC
ACAATTTTAAAAGAAAAGGGGGGATTGGGGGGTACAGTGCAGGGGAAAGAATAGTAGACATAATAGCAAC
AGACATACAAACTAAAGAATTACAAAAACAAATTACAAAAATTCAAAATTTTCGGGTTTATTACAGGGAC
AGCAGAGATCCACTTTGGCGCCGGCTCGAGGCCTGCAGGTGCAAAGATGGATAAAGTTTTAAACAGAGAG
GAATCTTTGCAGCTAATGGACCTTCTAGGTCTTGAAAGGAGTGGGAATTGGCTCCGGTGCCCGTCAGTGG
GCAGAGCGCACATCGCCCACAGTCCCCGAGAAGTTGGGGGGAGGGGTCGGCAATTGAACCGGTGCCTAGA
GAAGGTGGCGCGGGGTAAACTGGGAAAGTGATGTCGTGTACTGGCTCCGCCTTTTTCCCGAGGGTGGGGG
AGAACCGTATATAAGTGCAGTAGTCGCCGTGAACGTTCTTTTTCGCAACGGGTTTGCCGCCAGAACACAG
GTAAGTGCCGTGTGTGGTTCCCGCGGGCCTGGCCTCTTTACGGGTTATGGCCCTTGCGTGCCTTGAATTA
CTTCCACCTGGCTGCAGTACGTGATTCTTGATCCCGAGCTTCGGGTTGGAAGTGGGTGGGAGAGTTCGAG
GCCTTGCGCTTAAGGAGCCCCTTCGCCTCGTGCTTGAGTTGAGGCCTGGCCTGGGCGCTGGGGCCGCCGC
GTGCGAATCTGGTGGCACCTTCGCGCCTGTCTCGCTGCTTTCGATAAGTCTCTAGCCATTTAAAATTTTT
GATGACCTGCTGCGACGCTTTTTTTCTGGCAAGATAGTCTTGTAAATGCGGGCCAAGATCTGCACACTGG
TATTTCGGTTTTTGGGGCCGCGGGCGGCGACGGGGCCCGTGCGTCCCAGCGCACATGTTCGGCGAGGCGG
GGCCTGCGAGCGCGGCCACCGAGAATCGGACGGGGGTAGTCTCAAGCTGGCCGGCCTGCTCTGGTGCCTG
GCCTCGCGCCGCCGTGTATCGCCCCGCCCTGGGCGGCAAGGCTGGCCCGGTCGGCACCAGTTGCGTGAGC
GGAAAGATGGCCGCTTCCCGGCCCTGCTGCAGGGAGCTCAAAATGGAGGACGCGGCGCTCGGGAGAGCGG
GCGGGTGAGTCACCCACACAAAGGAAAAGGGCCTTTCCGTCCTCAGCCGTCGCTTCATGTGACTCCACGG
AGTACCGGGCGCCGTCCAGGCACCTCGATTAGTTCTCGAGCTTTTGGAGTACGTCGTCTTTAGGTTGGGG
GGAGGGGTTTTATGCGATGGAGTTTCCCCACACTGAGTGGGTGGAGACTGAAGTTAGGCCAGCTTGGCAC
TTGATGTAATTCTCCTTGGAATTTGCCCTTTTTGAGTTTGGATCTTGGTTCATTCTCAAGCCTCAGACAG
TGGTTCAAAGTTTTTTTCTTCCATTTCAGGTGTCGTGAGGCTAGCACCGCCACCATGGCGGCCGTGGCGC
TGGCGAGCGGGACACGCCTCGGCCTTGTCCTCGAGCTGCTCCCGGGACAGCCCGCGCTGCCCCGGGCGCG
CCGGGAGTCAGTGACCTTCGAGGATGTGGCCGTCTACTTCTCTGAGAACGAATGGATCGGCCTGGGCCCT
GCTCAGAGAGCCCTGTACAGGGATGTGATGCTGGAGAATTATGGGGCTGTGGCTTCCCTGGCATTTCCAT
TTCCCAAACCGGCTCTGATTTCCCAGCTGGAGCGAGGGGAAACACCCTGGTGCTCGGTTCCTCGGGGAGC
TCTGGATGGAGAGGCCCCAAGGGGCATCTCCTCAGAGGGTGTGTTGAAGAGGAAGAAAGAAGATTTTATT
CTGAAGGAGGAAATTATTGAGGAAGCACAGGACCTCATGGTCCTATCAAGTGGACCCCAGTGGTGTGGAT
CCCAGGAATTATGGTTTGGGAAAACCTGTGAAGAGAAAAGCAGGTTAGGGAGATGGCCTGGTTACCTCAA
TGGGGGACGTATGGAAAGTTCTACAAATGATATTATAGAAGTGATTGTCAAGGATGAGATGATCTCAGTA
GAAGAGAGTTCAGGGAATACTGATGTCAATAACCTCCTTGGTATACATCACAAAATTCTAAATGAGCAAA
TATTCTATATATGTGAGGAATGCGGCAAGTGTTTTGATCAAAATGAGGACTTTGATCAACACCAGAAAAC
TCATAATGGAGAGAAGGTCTATGGATGTAAGGAATGTGGGAAGGCTTTCAGTTTTCGATCACATTGCATT
GCACATCAGAGAATTCACAGTGGGGTGAAACCCTATGAATGTCAAGAATGTGCTAAGGCCTTTGTTTGGA
AGTCAAACCTGATTCGTCACCAGAGAATACATACTGGAGAGAAACCCTTTGAATGTAAGGAATGTGGGAA
GGGCTTTAGTCAGAACACAAGCCTTACGCAACATCAACGGATCCACACTGGTGAGAAACCATACACATGT
AAGGAATGTGGGAAAAGCTTTACTCGAAACCCAGCCCTTCTTCGACATCAGAGAATGCACACTGGGGAGA
AGCCTTACGAATGTAAGGACTGTGGGAAGGGCTTCATGTGGAACTCAGATCTTTCTCAGCACCAGAGGGT
CCACACTGGGGACAAGCCTCATGAATGTACTGACTGTGGGAAAAGCTTCTTTTGCAAGGCACATCTTATT
CGACATCAAAGAATCCATACTGGGGAAAGACCCTATAAATGTAATGACTGTGGGAAGGCCTTCAGTCAGA
ATTCTGTCTTAATTAAGCACCAGAGGCGCCATGCTAGAGACAAACCCTATAACTGTCAGATCTCTCACCT
TCTTGAACATTAGTAATGAACTAGTCCGTAACTTGAAAGTATTTCGATTTCTTGGCTTTATATATCTTGT
GGAAAGGACGAGGTGACAAATCTGAGGATAATGGTACGCGTTAAGTCGACAATCAACCTCTGGATTACAA
AATTTGTGAAAGATTGACTGGTATTCTTAACTATGTTGCTCCTTTTACGCTATGTGGATACGCTGCTTTA
ATGCCTTTGTATCATGCTATTGCTTCCCGTATGGCTTTCATTTTCTCCTCCTTGTATAAATCCTGGTTGC
TGTCTCTTTATGAGGAGTTGTGGCCCGTTGTCAGGCAACGTGGCGTGGTGTGCACTGTGTTTGCTGACGC
AACCCCCACTGGTTGGGGCATTGCCACCACCTGTCAGCTCCTTTCCGGGACTTTCGCTTTCCCCCTCCCT
ATTGCCACGGCGGAACTCATCGCCGCCTGCCTTGCCCGCTGCTGGACAGGGGCTCGGCTGTTGGGCACTG
ACAATTCCGTGGTGTTGTCGGGGAAATCATCGTCCTTTCCTTGGCTGCTCGCCTGTGTTGCCACCTGGAT
TCTGCGCGGGACGTCCTTCTGCTACGTCCCTTCGGCCCTCAATCCAGCGGACCTTCCTTCCCGCGGCCTG
CTGCCGGCTCTGCGGCCTCTTCCGCGTCTTCGCCTTCGCCCTCAGACGAGTCGGATCTCCCTTTGGGCCG
CCTCCCCGCGTCGACTTTAAGACCAATGACTTACAAGGCAGCTGTAGATCTTAGCCACTTTTTAAAAGAA
AAGGGGGGACTGGAAGGGCTAATTCACTCCCAACGAAGACAAGATCTGCTTTTTGCTTGTACTGGGTCTC
TCTGGTTAGACCAGATCTGAGCCTGGGAGCTCTCTGGCTAACTAGGGAACCCACTGCTTAAGCCTCAATA
AAGCTTGCCTTGAGTGCTTCAAGTAGTGTGTGCCCGTCTGTTGTGTGACTCTGGTAACTAGAGATCCCTC
AGACCCTTTTAGTCAGTGTGGAAAATCTCTAGCAGTACGTATAGTAGTTCATGTCATCTTATTATTCAGT
ATTTATAACTTGCAAAGAAATGAATATCAGAGAGTGAGAGGAACTTGTTTATTGCAGCTTATAATGGTTA
CAAATAAAGCAATAGCATCACAAATTTCACAAATAAAGCATTTTTTTCACTGCATTCTAGTTGTGGTTTG
TCCAAACTCATCAATGTATCTTATCATGTCTGGCTCTAGCTATCCCGCCCCTAACTCCGCCCATCCCGCC
CCTAACTCCGCCCAGTTCCGCCCATTCTCCGCCCCATGGCTGACTAATTTTTTTTATTTATGCAGAGGCC
GAGGCCGCCTCGGCCTCTGAGCTATTCCAGAAGTAGTGAGGAGGCTTTTTTGGAGGCCTAGGGACGTACC
CAATTCGCCCTATAGTGAGTCGTATTACGCGCGCTCACTGGCCGTCGTTTTACAACGTCGTGACTGGGAA
AACCCTGGCGTTACCCAACTTAATCGCCTTGCAGCACATCCCCCTTTCGCCAGCTGGCGTAATAGCGAAG
AGGCCCGCACCGATCGCCCTTCCCAACAGTTGCGCAGCCTGAATGGCGAATGGG
[124 nt withheld, positions 7055-7178]
C
[91 nt withheld, positions 7180-7270]
A
[49 nt withheld, positions 7272-7320]
CCTTTGACGTTGGAGTCCACGTTCTTT
[37 nt withheld, positions 7348-7384]
ACCCTATCTCGGTCTATTCTTTTGATTTATAAGGGATTTTGCCGATTTCGGCCTATTGGTTAAAAAATGA
GCTGATTTAACAAAAATTTAACGCGAATTTTAACAAAATATTAACGCTTACAATTTAGGTGGCACTTTTC
GGGGAAATGTGCGCGGAACCCCTATTTGTTTATTTTTCTAAATACATTCAAATATGTATCCGCTCATGAG
ACAATAACCCTGATAAATGCTTCAATAATATTGAAAAAGGAAGAGTATGAGTATTCAACATTTCCGTGTC
GCCCTTATTCCCTTTTTTGCGGCATTTTGCCTTCCTGTTTTTGCTCACCCAGAAACGCTGGTGAAAGTAA
AAGATGCTGAAGATCAGTTGGGTGCACGAGTGGGTTACATCGAACTGGATCTCAACAGCGGTAAGATCCT
TGAGAGTTTTCGCCCCGAAGAACGTTTTCCAATGATGAGCACTTTTAAAGTTCTGCTATGTGGCGCGGTA
TTATCCCGTATTGACGCCGGGCAAGAGCAACTCGGTCGCCGCATACACTATTCTCAGAATGACTTGGTTG
AGTACTCACCAGTCACAGAAAAGCATCTTACGGATGGCATGACAGTAAGAGAATTATGCAGTGCTGCCAT
AACCATGAGTGATAACACTGCGGCCAACTTACTTCTGACAACGATCGGAGGACCGAAGGAGCTAACCGCT
TTTTTGCACAACATGGGGGATCATGTAACTCGCCTTGATCGTTGGGAACCGGAGCTGAATGAAGCCATAC
CAAACGACGAGCGTGACACCACGATGCCTGTAGCAATGGCAACAACGTTGCGCAAACTATTAACTGGCGA
ACTACTTACTCTAGCTTCCCGGCAACAATTAATAGACTGGATGGAGGCGGATAAAGTTGCAGGACCACTT
CTGCGCTCGGCCCTTCCGGCTGGCTGGTTTATTGCTGATAAATCTGGAGCCGGTGAGCGTGGGTCTCGCG
GTATCATTGCAGCACTGGGGCCAGATGGTAAGCCCTCCCGTATCGTAGTTATCTACACGACGGGGAGTCA
GGCAACTATGGATGAACGAAATAGACAGATCGCTGAGATAGGTGCCTCACTGATTAAGCATTGGTAACTG
TCAGACCAAGTTTACTCATATATACTTTAGATTGATTTAAAACTTCATTTTTAATTTAAAAGGATCTAGG
TGAAGATCCTTTTTGATAATCTCATGACCAAAATCCCTTAACGTGAGTTTTCGTTCCACTGAGCGTCAGA
CCCCGTAGAAAAGATCAAAGGATCTTCTTGAGATCCTTTTTTTCTGCGCGTAATCTGCTGCTTGCAAACA
AAAAAACCACCGCTACCAGCGGTGGTTTGTTTGCCGGATCAAGAGCTACCAACTCTTTTTCCGAAGGTAA
CTGGCTTCAGCAGAGCGCAGATACCAAATACTGTTCTTCTAGTGTAGCCGTAGTTAGGCCACCACTTCAA
GAACTCTGTAGCACCGCCTACATACCTCGCTCTGCTAATCCTGTTACCAGTGGCTGCTGCCAGTGGCGAT
AAGTCGTGTCTTACCGGGTTGGACTCAAGACGATAGTTACCGGATAAGGCGCAGCGGTCGGGCTGAACGG
GGGGTTCGTGCACACAGCCCAGCTTGGAGCGAACGACCTACACCGAACTGAGATACCTACAGCGTGAGCT
ATGAGAAAGCGCCACGCTTCCCGAAGGGAGAAAGGCGGACAGGTATCCGGTAAGCGGCAGGGTCGGAACA
GGAGAGCGCACGAGGGAGCTTCCAGGGGGAAACGCCTGGTATCTTTATAGTCCTGTCGGGTTTCGCCACC
TCTGACTTGAGCGTCGATTTTTGTGATGCTCGTCAGGGGGGCGGAGCCTATGGAAAAACGCCAGCAACGC
GGCCTTTTTACGGTTCCTGGCCTTTTGCTGGCCTTTTGCTCACATGTTCTTTCCTGCGTTATCCCCTGAT
TCTGTGGATAACCGTATTACCGCCTTTGAGTGAGCTGATACCGCTCGCCGCAGCCGAACGACCGAGCGCA
GCGAGTCAGTGAGCGAGGAAGCGGAAGAGCGCCCAATACGCAAACCGCCTCTCCCCGCGCGTTGGCCGAT
TCATTAATGCAGCTGGCACGACAGGTTTCCCGACTGGAAAGCGGGCAGTGAGCGCAACGCAATTAATGTG
AGTTAGCTCACTCATTAGGCACCCCAGGCTTTACACTTTATGCTTCCGGCTCGTATGTTGTGTGGAATTG
TGAGCGGATAACAATTTCACACAGGAAACAGCTATGACCATGATTACGCCAAGCGCGCAATTAACCCTCA
CTAAAGGGAACAAAAGCTGGAGCTGCAAGC
Features (pLannotate 1.2.2; 32 found; start..end, strand, type, name):
      5..231     +  promoter       RSV promoter: Rous sarcoma virus enhancer/promoter
    232..412     +  LTR            5' LTR (truncated): truncated 5' long terminal repeat (LTR) from HIV-1
    459..584     +  misc_feature   HIV-1 Ψ: packaging signal of human immunodeficiency virus type 1
    568..931     +  CDS            HIV-1 gag (fragment): gag protein from human immunodeficiency virus 1; gag
   1077..1310    +  misc_feature   RRE: The Rev response element (RRE) of HIV-1 allows for Rev-dependent mRNA export from the nucleus to the cytoplasm.
   1687..1713    +  CDS            Rev (fragment): human immunodeficiency virus 1 (HIV-1) Rev protein; rev; enhances nuclear export of unspliced and incompletely spliced viral mRNAs
   1720..1743    +  promoter       SV40 promoter (fragment): SV40 early promoter
   1744..1815    +  promoter       SV40 promoter (fragment): SV40 enhancer and early promoter
   1839..1974    +  rep_origin     SV40 ori: SV40 origin of replication
   2020..2616    +  CDS            PuroR (fragment): puromycin N-acetyltransferase; pac from Streptomyces; confers resistance to puromycin
   2665..2782    +  misc_feature   cPPT/CTS: central polypurine tract and central termination sequence of HIV-1
   2847..2913    +  CDS            small t antigen (fragment): SV40 (simian virus 40) small t antigen
   2920..4098    +  promoter       EF-1α promoter: strong constitutive promoter for human elongation factor EF-1α
   4172..4312    +  CDS            ZNF578 (fragment): ZN578_HUMAN - Experimental evidence at protein level: Swiss-Prot protein existence level 1. May be involved in transcriptional regulation. From Homo sapiens (Human).
   4298..4819    +  CDS            ZNF662 (fragment): ZN662_HUMAN - Experimental evidence at protein level: Swiss-Prot protein existence level 1. May be involved in transcriptional regulation. From Homo sapiens (Human).
   5486..5539    +  promoter       U6 promoter (fragment): RNA polymerase III promoter for human U6 snRNA
   5581..6169    +  misc_feature   WPRE: woodchuck hepatitis virus posttranscriptional regulatory element
   6220..6239    +  misc_feature   cPPT/CTS (fragment): central polypurine tract and central termination sequence of HIV-1
   6241..6474    +  LTR            3' LTR (ΔU3): self-inactivating 3' long terminal repeat (LTR) from HIV-1
   6552..6673    +  polyA_signal   SV40 poly(A) signal: SV40 polyadenylation signal
   6713..6848    +  rep_origin     SV40 ori: SV40 origin of replication
   6869..6887    -  promoter       T7 promoter: promoter for bacteriophage T7 RNA polymerase
   6895..7050    +  CDS            lacZα (fragment): LacZα fragment of β-galactosidase; lacZ fragment
   7055..7483    +  rep_origin     f1 ori (sequence partly withheld): f1 bacteriophage origin of replication; arrow indicates direction of (+) strand synthesis
   7536..7640    +  promoter       AmpR promoter: bla
   7641..8501    +  CDS            AmpR: β-lactamase; bla; confers resistance to ampicillin, carbenicillin, and related antibiotics
   8672..9260    +  rep_origin     ori: high-copy-number ColE1/pMB1/pBR322/pUC origin of replication
   9443..9535    +  CDS            lacI (fragment): lac repressor; lacI; The lac repressor binds to the lac operator to inhibit transcription in E. coli. This inhibition can be relieved by adding lactose or isopropyl-β-D-thiogalactopyranoside (IPTG).
   9548..9569    +  protein_bind   CAP binding site: CAP binding activates transcription in the presence of cAMP. E. coli catabolite activator protein
   9584..9614    +  promoter       lac promoter: promoter for the E. coli lac operon
   9622..9638    +  protein_bind   lac operator: The lac repressor binds to the lac operator to inhibit transcription in E. coli. This inhibition can be relieved by adding lactose or isopropyl-β-D-thiogalactopyranoside (IPTG). lac repressor encoded by lacI
   9683..9701    +  promoter       T3 promoter: promoter for bacteriophage T3 RNA polymerase
