[The description below was written by a language model from this plasmid's Addgene catalogue record and pLannotate feature annotations shown in this document.]
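Description:
TFORF2735 is a third-generation-style, self-inactivating lentiviral expression plasmid built on the pLX_TRC317 backbone and carrying the human zinc-finger gene ZNF662 as its open reading frame. It belongs to a barcoded transcription factor ORF collection in which each construct carries a unique 24-bp barcode, so that individual factors can be identified by sequencing when the library is used in pooled overexpression screens. In bacteria it is maintained through a high-copy ColE1/pUC-type origin and selected with ampicillin via the β-lactamase gene. An f1 origin and remnants of a lac/lacZα cloning region flanked by T7 and T3 promoters are also present in the backbone. The depositor notes a risk of recombination, which is common for LTR-containing plasmids.

The viral portion begins with an RSV promoter driving a truncated HIV-1 5' LTR, which makes genomic RNA production Tat-independent. This is followed by the Ψ packaging signal with a gag fragment, the RRE for Rev-dependent export, and a cPPT/CTS element that aids nuclear import. An SV40 early promoter drives the puromycin N-acetyltransferase gene for selecting transduced mammalian cells, and downstream the EF-1α promoter provides strong constitutive expression of the ZNF662 ORF. The annotation tool matched only parts of the insert to ZNF662, and labelled a short upstream segment as ZNF578, probably reflecting conserved domains shared among zinc-finger family members. The barcode itself is not annotated. A WPRE after the ORF enhances transcript stability and expression, and the ΔU3 3' LTR renders the integrated provirus self-inactivating. The annotated sequence length of 9,724 nt agrees with the stated backbone and insert sizes.
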