Addgene plasmid #144153: TFORF2735
Purpose: Lentiviral vector for overexpressing transcription factor ORFs with unique 24-bp barcodes. Barcodes facilitate identification of transcription factors in pooled screens.
Depositing lab: Feng Zhang. Depositing organization: Broad Institute. Publication: A transcription factor atlas of directed differentiation. Joung J, Ma S, Tay T, Geiger-Schuller KR, Kirchgatterer PC, Verdine VK, Guo B, Arias-Garcia MA, Allen WE, Singh A, Kuksenko O, Abudayyeh OO, Gootenberg JS, Fu Z, Macrae RK, Buenrostro JD, Regev A, Zhang F. Cell. 2023 Jan 5;186(1):209-229.e26. doi: 10.1016/j.cell.2022.11.026. PubMed 36608654.
Backbone
  Vector backbone: pLX_TRC317
  Backbone manufacturer: Broad Institute Genetic Perturbation Platform
  Backbone size w/o insert (bp): 8264
  Vector type: Mammalian Expression, Lentiviral
  Selectable markers: Puromycin
Growth in bacteria
  Bacterial resistance: Ampicillin, 100 μg/mL
  Growth temperature: 37°C
  Growth strain: NEB Stable
  Copy number: High Copy
Gene/Insert
  Gene/Insert name: ZNF662
  Species: H. sapiens (human)
  Insert size (bp): 1460
  Entrez Gene: ZNF662
  Promoter: EF1a
  Cloning method: Unknown
  Sequencing primers: 5′ GGGTGGAGACTGAAGTTAGGCCAG; 3′ CACATAGCGTAAAAGGAGCAACATAG
Terms and licenses: Academic/Nonprofit Terms; Industry Terms: Not Available to Industry
Depositor comments: NM_001134656,ENST00000328199 . The transcription factor ORF portion of this plasmid was synthesized by Genewiz. Please test multiple small colonies in case of plasmid recombination. To make this collection available in a timely manner, a portion of this collection was not fully sequenced by Addgene. If an Addgene verified full plasmid sequence is not available, please contact us prior to placing an order to request the full sequence.
How to cite: TFORF2735 was a gift from Feng Zhang (Addgene plasmid # 144153 ; http://n2t.net/addgene:144153 ; RRID:Addgene_144153)
