>Addgene plasmid #144153 | TFORF2735 | depositor partial sequence | sequence record 284583 | Insert
ACCGCCACCATGGCGGCCGTGGCGCTGGCGAGCGGGACACGCCTCGGCCTTGTCCTCGAGCTGCTCCCGG
GACAGCCCGCGCTGCCCCGGGCGCGCCGGGAGTCAGTGACCTTCGAGGATGTGGCCGTCTACTTCTCTGA
GAACGAATGGATCGGCCTGGGCCCTGCTCAGAGAGCCCTGTACAGGGATGTGATGCTGGAGAATTATGGG
GCTGTGGCTTCCCTGGCATTTCCATTTCCCAAACCGGCTCTGATTTCCCAGCTGGAGCGAGGGGAAACAC
CCTGGTGCTCGGTTCCTCGGGGAGCTCTGGATGGAGAGGCCCCAAGGGGCATCTCCTCAGAGGGTGTGTT
GAAGAGGAAGAAAGAAGATTTTATTCTGAAGGAGGAAATTATTGAGGAAGCACAGGACCTCATGGTCCTA
TCAAGTGGACCCCAGTGGTGTGGATCCCAGGAATTATGGTTTGGGAAAACCTGTGAAGAGAAAAGCAGGT
TAGGGAGATGGCCTGGTTACCTCAATGGGGGACGTATGGAAAGTTCTACAAATGATATTATAGAAGTGAT
TGTCAAGGATGAGATGATCTCAGTAGAAGAGAGTTCAGGGAATACTGATGTCAATAACCTCCTTGGTATA
CATCACAAAATTCTAAATGAGCAAATATTCTATATATGTGAGGAATGCGGCAAGTGTTTTGATCAAAATG
AGGACTTTGATCAACACCAGAAAACTCATAATGGAGAGAAGGTCTATGGATGTAAGGAATGTGGGAAGGC
TTTCAGTTTTCGATCACATTGCATTGCACATCAGAGAATTCACAGTGGGGTGAAACCCTATGAATGTCAA
GAATGTGCTAAGGCCTTTGTTTGGAAGTCAAACCTGATTCGTCACCAGAGAATACATACTGGAGAGAAAC
CCTTTGAATGTAAGGAATGTGGGAAGGGCTTTAGTCAGAACACAAGCCTTACGCAACATCAACGGATCCA
CACTGGTGAGAAACCATACACATGTAAGGAATGTGGGAAAAGCTTTACTCGAAACCCAGCCCTTCTTCGA
CATCAGAGAATGCACACTGGGGAGAAGCCTTACGAATGTAAGGACTGTGGGAAGGGCTTCATGTGGAACT
CAGATCTTTCTCAGCACCAGAGGGTCCACACTGGGGACAAGCCTCATGAATGTACTGACTGTGGGAAAAG
CTTCTTTTGCAAGGCACATCTTATTCGACATCAAAGAATCCATACTGGGGAAAGACCCTATAAATGTAAT
GACTGTGGGAAGGCCTTCAGTCAGAATTCTGTCTTAATTAAGCACCAGAGGCGCCATGCTAGAGACAAAC
CCTATAACTGTCAGATCTCTCACCTTCTTGAACATTAGTAATGAACTAGTCCGTAACTTGAAAGTATTTC
GATTTCTTGGCTTTATATATCTTGTGGAAAGGACGAGGTGACAAATCTGAGGATAATGGT
