>Addgene plasmid #144153 | TFORF2735 | depositor partial sequence | sequence record 284584 | Barcode
GGTGACAAATCTGAGGATAATGGT
